Addgene plasmid #127382: UAS-u(XS)Cas9
Purpose: Expresses Cas9 at very high level
Depositing lab: Michael Boutros. Depositing organization: Deutsches Krebsforschungszentrum (DKFZ). Publication: A large-scale resource for tissue-specific CRISPR mutagenesis in Drosophila. Port F, Strein C, Stricker M, Rauscher B, Heigwer F, Zhou J, Beyersdorffer C, Frei J, Hess A, Kern K, Lange L, Langner N, Malamud R, Pavlovic B, Radecke K, Schmitt L, Voos L, Valentini E, Boutros M. Elife. 2020 Feb 13;9. pii: 53865. doi: 10.7554/eLife.53865. PubMed 32053108.
Backbone
  Vector backbone: pUASTattB
  Backbone manufacturer: Johannes Bischof and Konrad Basler
  Backbone size w/o insert (bp): 8500
  Total vector size (bp): 12600
  Vector type: Insect Expression, CRISPR
Growth in bacteria
  Bacterial resistance: Ampicillin, 100 μg/mL
  Growth temperature: 37°C
  Growth strain: DH5alpha
  Copy number: Unknown
Gene/Insert
  Gene/Insert name: uORF-Cas9
  Insert size (bp): 4100
Terms and licenses: Academic/Nonprofit Terms; Industry Terms: Not Available to Industry
How to cite: UAS-u(XS)Cas9 was a gift from Michael Boutros (Addgene plasmid # 127382 ; http://n2t.net/addgene:127382 ; RRID:Addgene_127382)
