[The description below was written by a language model from this plasmid's Addgene catalogue record and pLannotate feature annotations shown in this document.]
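Description:
UAS-u(XS)Cas9 is a Drosophila transgenesis and insect expression plasmid built on the pUASTattB backbone, about 12.6 kb in total, and designed to place Streptococcus pyogenes Cas9 under Gal4/UAS control for tissue-specific CRISPR mutagenesis in flies. In E. coli it is maintained through a high-copy ColE1/pUC-type origin and selected with ampicillin via the β-lactamase gene. An f1 origin and remnants of a lacZα/lac promoter cloning region flanked by T7 and T3 promoters are carried over from the parental cloning vector.

The expression cassette consists of five tandem Gal4-binding UAS sites upstream of the Drosophila hsp70 promoter, so transcription depends on a Gal4 driver supplied in the fly. Downstream lies the roughly 4.1 kb insert recorded as uORF-Cas9. A very short reading frame, annotated by similarity as an mVenus fragment of only about 30 nucleotides, sits immediately before the Cas9 coding sequence and most likely corresponds to the upstream open reading frame named in the insert. Upstream ORFs generally reduce translation of the downstream cistron in proportion to their length, and the "XS" designation fits the catalogue statement that this version expresses Cas9 at a very high level, although the record does not spell out the mechanism. The transcript ends in the SV40 small t intron and SV40 polyadenylation region; the T antigen fragments and NLS annotated there are parts of this 3′ block rather than tags on Cas9.

For germline transformation, a φC31 attB site allows integrase-mediated insertion into genomic attP landing sites, and the mini-white gene provides an eye-colour marker for identifying transformants. A single loxP site lies next to mini-white.
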