Features (pLannotate 1.2.2; 25 found; start..end, strand, type, name):
     30..458     -  rep_origin     f1 ori (sequence partly withheld): f1 bacteriophage origin of replication; arrow indicates direction of (+) strand synthesis
    463..620     -  CDS            lacZα (fragment): LacZα fragment of β-galactosidase; lacZ fragment
    623..641     +  promoter       T7 promoter: promoter for bacteriophage T7 RNA polymerase
    666..4785    +  gene           mini-white: white; This modified version of the white gene lacks part of the first intron.
   4792..4825    -  protein_bind   loxP: Cre-mediated recombination occurs in the 8-bp core sequence (GCATACAT). Cre recombinase
   4838..4859    -  misc_feature   MCS (fragment): pUC18/19 multiple cloning site
   4858..4952    +  protein_bind   5X UAS: five tandem copies of the "ScaI site" 17-mer CGGAGTACTGTCCTCCG, an upstream activating sequence (UAS) that efficiently binds yeast Gal4 (Webster et al., 1988; Pfeiffer et al., 2010) GAL4
   4971..5209    +  promoter       hsp70 promoter: Drosophila melanogaster hsp70Bb promoter
   5233..5265    +  CDS            VN155(I152L) (fragment): improved N-terminal fragment of mVenus for use in bimolecular fluorescence complementation (BiFC) (Kodama and Hu, 2010)
   5273..9376    +  CDS            cas9: CAS9_STRP1 - Also known as csn1 From Streptococcus pyogenes serotype M1.
   9420..9494    +  CDS            small t antigen (fragment): SV40 (simian virus 40) small t antigen
   9496..9561    +  intron         small t intron: SV40 (simian virus 40) small t antigen intron
   9691..9711    +  CDS            SV40 NLS: nuclear localization signal of SV40 (simian virus 40) large T antigen
   9718..9852    +  CDS            LT_POVHA (fragment): Protein inferred from homology: Swiss-Prot protein existence level 3. Isoform large T antigen is a key early protein essential for both driving viral replication and inducing cellular transformation. Plays a role in viral genome replication by driving entry of quiescent cells into the cell cycle and by autoregulating the synthesis of viral early mRNA. Displays highly oncogenic activities by corrupting the host cellular checkpoint mechanisms that guard cell division and the transcription, replication, and repair of DNA. Participates in the modulation of cellular gene expression preceeding viral
   9877..9960    +  CDS            large T antigen (fragment): large T antigen from SV40 (simian virus 40)
   9983..10117   +  polyA_signal   SV40 poly(A) signal: SV40 polyadenylation signal
  10146..10215   +  protein_bind   attB: attB site for the φC31 integrase (Groth et al., 2000) phage φC31 integrase
  10434..10452   -  promoter       T3 promoter: promoter for bacteriophage T3 RNA polymerase
  10495..10517   -  protein_bind   lac operator (fragment): The lac repressor binds to the lac operator to inhibit transcription in E. coli. This inhibition can be relieved by adding lactose or isopropyl-β-D-thiogalactopyranoside (IPTG). lac repressor encoded by lacI
  10521..10551   -  promoter       lac promoter: promoter for the E. coli lac operon
  10566..10587   -  protein_bind   CAP binding site: CAP binding activates transcription in the presence of cAMP. E. coli catabolite activator protein
  10600..10692   -  CDS            lacI (fragment): lac repressor; lacI; The lac repressor binds to the lac operator to inhibit transcription in E. coli. This inhibition can be relieved by adding lactose or isopropyl-β-D-thiogalactopyranoside (IPTG).
  10875..11463   -  rep_origin     ori: high-copy-number ColE1/pMB1/pBR322/pUC origin of replication
  11634..12494   -  CDS            AmpR: β-lactamase; bla; confers resistance to ampicillin, carbenicillin, and related antibiotics
  12495..12599   -  promoter       AmpR promoter: bla
>Addgene plasmid #127382 | UAS-u(XS)Cas9 | addgene full sequence | sequence record 308931 | Addgene NGS Result
CTAAATTGTAAGCGTTAATATTTTGTTAAAATTCGCGTTAAATTTTTGTTAAATCAGCTCATTTTTTAAC
CAATAGGCCGAAATCGGCAAAATCCCTTATAAATCAAAAGAATAGACCGAGATAGGGT
[37 nt withheld, positions 129-165]
AAAGAACGTGGACTCCAACGTCAAAGG
[49 nt withheld, positions 193-241]
T
[91 nt withheld, positions 243-333]
G
[124 nt withheld, positions 335-458]
CCCATTCGCCATTCAGGCTGCGCAACTGTTGGGAAGGGCGATCGGTGCGGGCCTCTTCGCTATTACGCCA
GCTGGCGAAAGGGGGATGTGCTGCAAGGCGATTAAGTTGGGTAACGCCAGGGTTTTCCCAGTCACGACGT
TGTAAAACGACGGCCAGTGAATTGTAATACGACTCACTATAGGGCGAATTGGGTACGTACCGGGCCCCTA
GTATGTATGTAAGTTAATAAAACCCATTTTTGCGGAAAGTAGATAAAAAAAACATTTTTTTTTTTTACTG
CACTGGATATCATTGAACTTATCTGATCAGTTTTAAATTTACTTCGATCCAAGGGTATTTGATGTACCAG
GTTCTTTCGATTACCTCTCACTCAAAATGACATTCCACTCAAAGTCAGCGCTGTTTGCCTCCTTCTCTGT
CCACAGAAATATCGCCGTCTCTTTCGCCGCTGCGTCCGCTATCTCTTTCGCCACCGTTTGTAGCGTTACG
TAGCGTCAATGTCCGCCTTCAGTTGCATTTTGTCAGCGGTTTCGTGACGAAGCTCCAAGCGGTTTACGCC
ATCAATTAAACACAAAGTGCTGTGCCAAAACTCCTCTCGCTTCTTATTTTTGTTTGTTTTTTGAGTGATT
GGGGTGGTGATTGGTTTTGGGTGGGTAAGCAGGGGAAAGTGTGAAAAATCCCGGCAATGGGCCAAGAGGA
TCAGGAGCTATTAATTCGCGGAGGCAGCAAACACCCATCTGCCGAGCATCTGAACAATGTGAGTAGTACA
TGTGCATACATCTTAAGTTCACTTGATCTATAGGAACTGCGATTGCAACATCAAATTGTCTGCGGCGTGA
GAACTGCGACCCACAAAAATCCCAAACCGCAATTGCACAAACAAATAGTGACACGAAACAGATTATTCTG
GTAGCTGTTCTCGCTATATAAGACAATTTTTGAGATCATATCATGATCAAGACATCTAAAGGCATTCATT
TTCGACTATATTCTTTTTTACAAAAAATATAACAACCAGATATTTTAAGCTGATCCTAGATGCACAAAAA
ATAAATAAAAGTATAAACCTACTTCGTAGGATACTTCGGGGTACTTTTTGTTCGGGGTTAGATGAGCATA
ACGCTTGTAGTTGATATTTGAGATCCCCTATCATTGCAGGGTGACAGCGGAGCGGCTTCGCAGAGCTGCA
TTAACCAGGGCTTCGGGCAGGCCAAAAACTACGGCACGCTCCGGCCACCCAGTCCGCCGGAGGACTCCGG
TTCAGGGAGCGGCCAACTAGCCGAGAACCTCACCTATGCCTGGCACAATATGGACATCTTTGGGGCGGTC
AATCAGCCGGGCTCCGGATGGCGGCAGCTGGTCAACCGGACACGCGGACTATTCTGCAACGAGCGACACA
TACCGGCGCCCAGGAAACATTTGCTCAAGAACGGTGAGTTTCTATTCGCAGTCGGCTGATCTGTGTGAAA
TCTTAATAAAGGGTCCAATTACCAATTTGAAACTCAGTTTGCGGCGTGGCCTATCCGGGCGAACTTTTGG
CCGTGATGGGCAGTTCCGGTGCCGGAAAGACGACCCTGCTGAATGCCCTTGCCTTTCGATCGCCGCAGGG
CATCCAAGTATCGCCATCCGGGATGCGACTGCTCAATGGCCAACCTGTGGACGCCAAGGAGATGCAGGCC
AGGTGCGCCTATGTCCAGCAGGATGACCTCTTTATCGGCTCCCTAACGGCCAGGGAACACCTGATTTTCC
AAGCCATGGTGCGGATGCCACGACATCTGACCTATCGGCAGCGAGTGGCCCGCGTGGATCAGGTGATCCA
GGAGCTTTCGCTCAGCAAATGTCAGCACACGATCATCGGTGTGCCCGGCAGGGTGAAAGGTCTGTCCGGC
GGAGAAAGGAAGCGTCTGGCATTCGCCTCCGAGGCTCTAACCGATCCGCCGCTTCTGATCTGCGATGAGC
CCACCTCCGGACTGGACTCCTTTACCGCCCACAGCGTCGTCCAGGTGCTGAAGAAGCTGTCGCAGAAGGG
CAAGACCGTCATCCTGACCATTCATCAGCCGTCTTCCGAGCTGTTTGAGCTCTTTGACAAGATCCTTCTG
ATGGCCGAGGGCAGGGTAGCTTTCTTGGGCACTCCCAGCGAAGCCGTCGACTTCTTTTCCTAGTGAGTTC
GATGTGTTTATTAAGGGTATCTAGTATTACATAACATCTCAACTCCTATCCAGCGTGGGTGCCCAGTGTC
CTACCAACTACAATCCGGCGGACTTTTACGTACAGGTGTTGGCCGTTGTGCCCGGACGGGAGATCGAGTC
CCGTGATCGGATCGCCAAGATATGCGACAATTTTGCCATTAGCAAAGTAGCCCGGGATATGGAGCAGTTG
TTGGCCACCAAAAATCTGGAGAAGCCACTGGAGCAGCCGGAGAATGGGTACACCTACAAGGCCACCTGGT
TCATGCAGTTCCGGGCGGTCCTGTGGCGATCCTGGCTGTCGGTGCTCAAGGAACCACTCCTCGTAAAAGT
GCGACTTATTCAGACAACGGTGAGTGGTTCCAGTGGAAACAAATGATATAACGCTTACAATTCTTGGAAA
CAAATTCGCTAGATTTTAGATAGAATTGCCTGATTCCACACCCTTCTTAGTTTTTTTCAATGAGATGTAT
AGTTTATAGTTTTGCAGAAGATAAATAAATTTCATTTAACTCGCGAATATTAATGAGATGCGAGTAACAT
TTTAATTTGCAGATGGTTGCCATCTTGATTGGCCTCATCTTTTTGGGCCAACAACTCACGCAAGTGGGTG
TGATGAATATCAACGGAGCCATCTTCCTCTTCCTGACCAACATGACCTTTCAAAACGTCTTTGCCACGAT
AAATGTAAGTCATGTTTAGAATACATTTGCATTTCAATAATTTACTAACTTTCTAATGAATCGATTCGAT
TTAGGTGTTCACCTCAGAGCTGCCAGTTTTTATGAGGGAGGCCCGAAGTCGACTTTATCGCTGTGACACA
TACTTTCTGGGCAAAACGATTGCCGAATTGCCGCTTTTTCTCACAGTGCCACTGGTCTTCACGGCGATTG
CCTATCCGATGATCGGACTGCGGGCCGGAGTGCTGCACTTCTTCAACTGCCTGGCGCTGGTCACTCTGGT
GGCCAATGTGTCAACGTCCTTCGGATATCTAATATCCTGCGCCAGCTCCTCGACCTCGATGGCGCTGTCT
GTGGGTCCGCCGGTTATCATACCATTCCTGCTCTTTGGCGGCTTCTTCTTGAACTCGGGCTCGGTGCCAG
TATACCTCAAATGGTTGTCGTACCTCTCATGGTTCCGTTACGCCAACGAGGGTCTGCTGATTAACCAATG
GGCGGACGTGGAGCCGGGCGAAATTAGCTGCACATCGTCGAACACCACGTGCCCCAGTTCGGGCAAGGTC
ATCCTGGAGACGCTTAACTTCTCCGCCGCCGATCTGCCGCTGGACTACGTGGGTCTGGCCATTCTCATCG
TGAGCTTCCGGGTGCTCGCATATCTGGCTCTAAGACTTCGGGCCCGACGCAAGGAGTAGCCGACATATAT
CCGAAATAACTGCTTGTTTTTTTTTTTTACCATTATTACCATCGTGTTTACTGTTTATTGCCCCCTCAAA
AAGCTAATGTAATTATATTTGTGCCAATAAAAACAAGATATGACCTATAGAATACAAGTATTTCCCCTTC
GAACATCCCCACAAGTAGACTTTGGATTTGTCTTCTAACCAAAAGACTTACACACCTGCATACCTTACAT
CAAAAACTCGTTTATCGCTACATAAAACACCGGGATATATTTTTTATATACATACTTTTCAAATCGCGCG
CCCTCTTCATAATTCACCTCCACCACACCACGTTTCGTAGTTGCTCTTTCGCTGTCTCCCACCCGCTCTC
CGCAACACATTCACCTTTTGTTCGACGACCTTGGAGCGACTGTCGTTAGTTCCGCGCGATTCGGTTCGCT
CAAATGGTTCCGAGTGGTTCATTTCGTCTCAATAGAAATTAGTAATAAATATTTGTATGTACAATTTATT
TGCTCCAATATATTTGTATATATTTCCCTCACAGCTATATTTATTCTAATTTAATATTATGACTTTTTAA
GGTAATTTTTTGTGACCTGTTCGGAGTGATTAGCGTTACAATTTGAACTGAAAGTGACATCCAGTGTTTG
TTCCTTGTGTAGATGCATCTCAAAAAAATGGTGGGCATAATAGTGTTGTTTATATATATCAAAAATAACA
ACTATAATAATAAGAATACATTTAATTTAGAAAATGCTTGGATTTCACTGGAACTAGGCTAGCATAACTT
CGTATAATGTATGCTATACGAAGTTATGCTAGCGGATCCAAGCTTGCATGCCTGCAGGTCGGAGTACTGT
CCTCCGAGCGGAGTACTGTCCTCCGAGCGGAGTACTGTCCTCCGAGCGGAGTACTGTCCTCCGAGCGGAG
TACTGTCCTCCGAGCGGAGACTCTAGCGAGCGCCGGAGTATAAATAGAGGCGCTTCGTCTACGGAGCGAC
AATTCAATTCAAACAAGCAAAGTGAACACGTCGCTAAGCGAAAGCTAAGCAAATAAACAAGCGCAGCTGA
ACAAGCTAAACAATCTGCAGTAAAGTGCAAGTTAAAGTGAATCAATTAAAAGTAACCAGCAACCAAGTAA
ATCAACTGCAACTACTGAAATCTGCCAAGAAGTAATTATTGAATACAAGAAGAGAACTCTGAATAGGGAA
TTGGGAATTCCAACATGGTGAGCAAGGGCGAGGAGCTGTTCACCGGGTAATAACATGGACAAGAAGTACT
CCATTGGGCTCGATATCGGCACAAACAGCGTCGGCTGGGCCGTCATTACGGACGAGTACAAGGTGCCGAG
CAAAAAATTCAAAGTTCTGGGCAATACCGATCGCCACAGCATAAAGAAGAACCTCATTGGCGCCCTCCTG
TTCGACTCCGGGGAGACGGCCGAAGCCACGCGGCTCAAAAGAACAGCACGGCGCAGATATACCCGCAGAA
AGAATCGGATCTGCTACCTGCAGGAGATCTTTAGTAATGAGATGGCTAAGGTGGATGACTCTTTCTTCCA
TAGGCTGGAGGAGTCCTTTTTGGTGGAGGAGGATAAAAAGCACGAGCGCCACCCAATCTTTGGCAATATC
GTGGACGAGGTGGCGTACCATGAAAAGTACCCAACCATATATCATCTGAGGAAGAAGCTTGTAGACAGTA
CTGATAAGGCTGACTTGCGGTTGATCTATCTCGCGCTGGCGCATATGATCAAATTTCGGGGACACTTCCT
CATCGAGGGGGACCTGAACCCAGACAACAGCGATGTCGACAAACTCTTTATCCAACTGGTTCAGACTTAC
AATCAGCTTTTCGAAGAGAACCCGATCAACGCATCCGGAGTTGACGCCAAAGCAATCCTGAGCGCTAGGC
TGTCCAAATCCCGGCGGCTCGAAAACCTCATCGCACAGCTCCCTGGGGAGAAGAAGAACGGCCTGTTTGG
TAATCTTATCGCCCTGTCACTCGGGCTGACCCCCAACTTTAAATCTAACTTCGACCTGGCCGAAGATGCC
AAGCTTCAACTGAGCAAAGACACCTACGATGATGATCTCGACAATCTGCTGGCCCAGATCGGCGACCAGT
ACGCAGACCTTTTTTTGGCGGCAAAGAACCTGTCAGACGCCATTCTGCTGAGTGATATTCTGCGAGTGAA
CACGGAGATCACCAAAGCTCCGCTGAGCGCTAGTATGATCAAGCGCTATGATGAGCACCACCAAGACTTG
ACTTTGCTGAAGGCCCTTGTCAGACAGCAACTGCCTGAGAAGTACAAGGAAATTTTCTTCGATCAGTCTA
AAAATGGCTACGCCGGATACATTGACGGCGGAGCAAGCCAGGAGGAATTTTACAAATTTATTAAGCCCAT
CTTGGAAAAAATGGACGGCACCGAGGAGCTGCTGGTAAAGCTTAACAGAGAAGATCTGTTGCGCAAACAG
CGCACTTTCGACAATGGAAGCATCCCCCACCAGATTCACCTGGGCGAACTGCACGCTATCCTCAGGCGGC
AAGAGGATTTCTACCCCTTTTTGAAAGATAACAGGGAAAAGATTGAGAAAATCCTCACATTTCGGATACC
CTACTATGTAGGCCCCCTCGCCCGGGGAAATTCCAGATTCGCGTGGATGACTCGCAAATCAGAAGAGACC
ATCACTCCCTGGAACTTCGAGGAAGTCGTGGATAAGGGGGCCTCTGCCCAGTCCTTCATCGAAAGGATGA
CTAACTTTGATAAAAATCTGCCTAACGAAAAGGTGCTTCCTAAACACTCTCTGCTGTACGAGTACTTCAC
AGTTTATAACGAGCTCACCAAGGTCAAATACGTCACAGAAGGGATGAGAAAGCCAGCATTCCTGTCTGGA
GAGCAGAAGAAAGCTATCGTGGACCTCCTCTTCAAGACGAACCGGAAAGTTACCGTGAAACAGCTCAAAG
AAGACTATTTCAAAAAGATTGAATGTTTCGACTCTGTTGAAATCAGCGGAGTGGAGGATCGCTTCAACGC
ATCCCTGGGAACGTATCACGATCTCCTGAAAATCATTAAAGACAAGGACTTCCTGGACAATGAGGAGAAC
GAGGACATTCTTGAGGACATTGTCCTCACCCTTACGTTGTTTGAAGATAGGGAGATGATTGAAGAACGCT
TGAAAACTTACGCTCATCTCTTCGACGACAAAGTCATGAAACAGCTCAAGAGGCGCCGATATACAGGATG
GGGGCGGCTGTCAAGAAAACTGATCAATGGGATCCGAGACAAGCAGAGTGGAAAGACAATCCTGGATTTT
CTTAAGTCCGATGGATTTGCCAACCGGAACTTCATGCAGTTGATCCATGATGACTCTCTCACCTTTAAGG
AGGACATCCAGAAAGCACAAGTTTCTGGCCAGGGGGACAGTCTTCACGAGCACATCGCTAATCTTGCAGG
TAGCCCAGCTATCAAAAAGGGAATACTGCAGACCGTTAAGGTCGTGGATGAACTCGTCAAAGTAATGGGA
AGGCATAAGCCCGAGAATATCGTTATCGAGATGGCCCGAGAGAACCAAACTACCCAGAAGGGACAGAAGA
ACAGTAGGGAAAGGATGAAGAGGATTGAAGAGGGTATAAAAGAACTGGGGTCCCAAATCCTTAAGGAACA
CCCAGTTGAAAACACCCAGCTTCAGAATGAGAAGCTCTACCTGTACTACCTGCAGAACGGCAGGGACATG
TACGTGGATCAGGAACTGGACATCAATCGGCTCTCCGACTACGACGTGGATCATATCGTGCCCCAGTCTT
TTCTCAAAGATGATTCTATTGATAATAAAGTGTTGACAAGATCCGATAAAAATAGAGGGAAGAGTGATAA
CGTCCCCTCAGAAGAAGTTGTCAAGAAAATGAAAAATTATTGGCGGCAGCTGCTGAACGCCAAACTGATC
ACACAACGGAAGTTCGATAATCTGACTAAGGCTGAACGAGGTGGCCTGTCTGAGTTGGATAAAGCCGGCT
TCATCAAAAGGCAGCTTGTTGAGACACGCCAGATCACCAAGCACGTGGCCCAAATTCTCGATTCACGCAT
GAACACCAAGTACGATGAAAATGACAAACTGATTCGAGAGGTGAAAGTTATTACTCTGAAGTCTAAGCTG
GTCTCAGATTTCAGAAAGGACTTTCAGTTTTATAAGGTGAGAGAGATCAACAATTACCACCATGCGCATG
ATGCCTACCTGAATGCAGTGGTAGGCACTGCACTTATCAAAAAATATCCCAAGCTTGAATCTGAATTTGT
TTACGGAGACTATAAAGTGTACGATGTTAGGAAAATGATCGCAAAGTCTGAGCAGGAAATAGGCAAGGCC
ACCGCTAAGTACTTCTTTTACAGCAATATTATGAATTTTTTCAAGACCGAGATTACACTGGCCAATGGAG
AGATTCGGAAGCGACCACTTATCGAAACAAACGGAGAAACAGGAGAAATCGTGTGGGACAAGGGTAGGGA
TTTCGCGACAGTCCGGAAGGTCCTGTCCATGCCGCAGGTGAACATCGTTAAAAAGACCGAAGTACAGACC
GGAGGCTTCTCCAAGGAAAGTATCCTCCCGAAAAGGAACAGCGACAAGCTGATCGCACGCAAAAAAGATT
GGGACCCCAAGAAATACGGCGGATTCGATTCTCCTACAGTCGCTTACAGTGTACTGGTTGTGGCCAAAGT
GGAGAAAGGGAAGTCTAAAAAACTCAAAAGCGTCAAGGAACTGCTGGGCATCACAATCATGGAGCGATCA
AGCTTCGAAAAAAACCCCATCGACTTTCTCGAGGCGAAAGGATATAAAGAGGTCAAAAAAGACCTCATCA
TTAAGCTTCCCAAGTACTCTCTCTTTGAGCTTGAAAACGGCCGGAAACGAATGCTCGCTAGTGCGGGCGA
GCTGCAGAAAGGTAACGAGCTGGCACTGCCCTCTAAATACGTTAATTTCTTGTATCTGGCCAGCCACTAT
GAAAAGCTCAAAGGGTCTCCCGAAGATAATGAGCAGAAGCAGCTGTTCGTGGAACAACACAAACACTACC
TTGATGAGATCATCGAGCAAATAAGCGAATTCTCCAAAAGAGTGATCCTCGCCGACGCTAACCTCGATAA
GGTGCTTTCTGCTTACAATAAGCACAGGGATAAGCCCATCAGGGAGCAGGCAGAAAACATTATCCACTTG
TTTACTCTGACCAACTTGGGCGCGCCTGCAGCCTTCAAGTACTTCGACACCACCATAGACAGAAAGCGGT
ACACCTCTACAAAGGAGGTCCTGGACGCCACACTGATTCATCAGTCAATTACGGGGCTCTATGAAACAAG
AATCGACCTCTCTCAGCTCGGTGGAGACAGCAGGGCTGACCCCAAGAAGAAGAGGAAGGTGTGAGCTAGC
GGATCTTTGTGAAGGAACCTTACTTCTGTGGTGTGACATAATTGGACAAACTACCTACAGAGATTTAAAG
CTCTAAGGTAAATATAAAATTTTTAAGTGTATAATGTGTTAAACTACTGATTCTAATTGTTTGTGTATTT
TAGATTCCAACCTATGGAACTGATGAATGGGAGCAGTGGTGGAATGCCTTTAATGAGGAAAACCTGTTTT
GCTCAGAAGAAATGCCATCTAGTGATGATGAGGCTACTGCTGACTCTCAACATTCTACTCCTCCAAAAAA
GAAGAGAAAGGTAGAAGACCCCAAGGACTTTCCTTCAGAATTGCTAAGTTTTTTGAGTCATGCTGTGTTT
AGTAATAGAACTCTTGCTTGCTTTGCTATTTACACCACAAAGGAAAAAGCTGCACTGCTATACAAGAAAA
TTATGGAAAAATATTTGATGTATAGTGCCTTGACTAGAGATCATAATCAGCCATACCACATTTGTAGAGG
TTTTACTTGCTTTAAAAAACCTCCCACACCTCCCCCTGAACCTGAAACATAAAATGAATGCAATTGTTGT
TGTTAACTTGTTTATTGCAGCTTATAATGGTTACAAATAAAGCAATAGCATCACAAATTTCACAAATAAA
GCATTTTTTTCACTGCATTCTAGTTGTGGTTTGTCCAAACTCATCAATGTATCTTATCATGTCTGGATCC
ACTAGTGTCGACGATGTAGGTCACGGTCTCGAAGCCGCGGTGCGGGTGCCAGGGCGTGCCCTTGGGCTCC
CCGGGCGCGTACTCCACCTCACCCATCTGGTCCATCATGATGAACGGGTCGAGGTGGCGGTAGTTGATCC
CGGCGAACGCGCGGCGCACCGGGAAGCCCTCGCCCTCGAAACCGCTGGGCGCGGTGGTCACGGTGAGCAC
GGGACGTGCGACGGCGTCGGCGGGTGCGGATACGCGGGGCAGCGTCAGCGGGTTCTCGACGGTCACGGCG
GGCATGTCGACACTAGTTCTAGCCAGCTTTTGTTCCCTTTAGTGAGGGTTAATTTCGAGCTTGGCGTAAT
CATGGTCATAGCTGTTTCCTGTGTGAAATTGTTATCCGCTCACAATTCCACACAACATACGAGCCGGAAG
CATAAAGTGTAAAGCCTGGGGTGCCTAATGAGTGAGCTAACTCACATTAATTGCGTTGCGCTCACTGCCC
GCTTTCCAGTCGGGAAACCTGTCGTGCCAGCTGCATTAATGAATCGGCCAACGCGCGGGGAGAGGCGGTT
TGCGTATTGGGCGCTCTTCCGCTTCCTCGCTCACTGACTCGCTGCGCTCGGTCGTTCGGCTGCGGCGAGC
GGTATCAGCTCACTCAAAGGCGGTAATACGGTTATCCACAGAATCAGGGGATAACGCAGGAAAGAACATG
TGAGCAAAAGGCCAGCAAAAGGCCAGGAACCGTAAAAAGGCCGCGTTGCTGGCGTTTTTCCATAGGCTCC
GCCCCCCTGACGAGCATCACAAAAATCGACGCTCAAGTCAGAGGTGGCGAAACCCGACAGGACTATAAAG
ATACCAGGCGTTTCCCCCTGGAAGCTCCCTCGTGCGCTCTCCTGTTCCGACCCTGCCGCTTACCGGATAC
CTGTCCGCCTTTCTCCCTTCGGGAAGCGTGGCGCTTTCTCATAGCTCACGCTGTAGGTATCTCAGTTCGG
TGTAGGTCGTTCGCTCCAAGCTGGGCTGTGTGCACGAACCCCCCGTTCAGCCCGACCGCTGCGCCTTATC
CGGTAACTATCGTCTTGAGTCCAACCCGGTAAGACACGACTTATCGCCACTGGCAGCAGCCACTGGTAAC
AGGATTAGCAGAGCGAGGTATGTAGGCGGTGCTACAGAGTTCTTGAAGTGGTGGCCTAACTACGGCTACA
CTAGAAGAACAGTATTTGGTATCTGCGCTCTGCTGAAGCCAGTTACCTTCGGAAAAAGAGTTGGTAGCTC
TTGATCCGGCAAACAAACCACCGCTGGTAGCGGTGGTTTTTTTGTTTGCAAGCAGCAGATTACGCGCAGA
AAAAAAGGATCTCAAGAAGATCCTTTGATCTTTTCTACGGGGTCTGACGCTCAGTGGAACGAAAACTCAC
GTTAAGGGATTTTGGTCATGAGATTATCAAAAAGGATCTTCACCTAGATCCTTTTAAATTAAAAATGAAG
TTTTAAATCAATCTAAAGTATATATGAGTAAACTTGGTCTGACAGTTACCAATGCTTAATCAGTGAGGCA
CCTATCTCAGCGATCTGTCTATTTCGTTCATCCATAGTTGCCTGACTCCCCGTCGTGTAGATAACTACGA
TACGGGAGGGCTTACCATCTGGCCCCAGTGCTGCAATGATACCGCGAGACCCACGCTCACCGGCTCCAGA
TTTATCAGCAATAAACCAGCCAGCCGGAAGGGCCGAGCGCAGAAGTGGTCCTGCAACTTTATCCGCCTCC
ATCCAGTCTATTAATTGTTGCCGGGAAGCTAGAGTAAGTAGTTCGCCAGTTAATAGTTTGCGCAACGTTG
TTGCCATTGCTACAGGCATCGTGGTGTCACGCTCGTCGTTTGGTATGGCTTCATTCAGCTCCGGTTCCCA
ACGATCAAGGCGAGTTACATGATCCCCCATGTTGTGCAAAAAAGCGGTTAGCTCCTTCGGTCCTCCGATC
GTTGTCAGAAGTAAGTTGGCCGCAGTGTTATCACTCATGGTTATGGCAGCACTGCATAATTCTCTTACTG
TCATGCCATCCGTAAGATGCTTTTCTGTGACTGGTGAGTACTCAACCAAGTCATTCTGAGAATAGTGTAT
GCGGCGACCGAGTTGCTCTTGCCCGGCGTCAATACGGGATAATACCGCGCCACATAGCAGAACTTTAAAA
GTGCTCATCATTGGAAAACGTTCTTCGGGGCGAAAACTCTCAAGGATCTTACCGCTGTTGAGATCCAGTT
CGATGTAACCCACTCGTGCACCCAACTGATCTTCAGCATCTTTTACTTTCACCAGCGTTTCTGGGTGAGC
AAAAACAGGAAGGCAAAATGCCGCAAAAAAGGGAATAAGGGCGACACGGAAATGTTGAATACTCATACTC
TTCCTTTTTCAATATTATTGAAGCATTTATCAGGGTTATTGTCTCATGAGCGGATACATATTTGAATGTA
TTTAGAAAAATAAACAAATAGGGGTTCCGCGCACATTTCCCCGAAAAGTGCCAC
